Addgene plasmid #201892: pGEX4-ELMOD2
Purpose: Used for bacterial expression of human protein ELMOD2
Depositing lab: Richard Kahn. Depositing organization: Emory University.
Backbone
  Vector backbone: pGEX4T
  Backbone size w/o insert (bp): 5000
  Vector type: Bacterial Expression
Growth in bacteria
  Bacterial resistance: Ampicillin, 100 μg/mL
  Growth temperature: 37°C
  Growth strain: DH5alpha
  Copy number: High Copy
Gene/Insert
  Gene/Insert name: ELMOD2
  Species: H. sapiens (human)
  Entrez Gene: ELMOD2 (a.k.a. 9830169G11Rik)
  Cloning method: Restriction Enzyme; 5′ cloning site unknown (unknown if destroyed)
Terms and licenses: Academic/Nonprofit Terms; Industry Terms: Not Available to Industry
How to cite: pGEX4-ELMOD2 was a gift from Richard Kahn (Addgene plasmid # 201892 ; http://n2t.net/addgene:201892 ; RRID:Addgene_201892)
