[The description below was written by a language model from this plasmid's Addgene catalogue record and pLannotate feature annotations shown in this document.]
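Description:
pGEX4-ELMOD2 is a bacterial expression plasmid built on the pGEX4T backbone for producing human ELMOD2 in E. coli as a glutathione S-transferase fusion. The sequenced construct is about 5.8 kb, consistent with a roughly 5 kb backbone plus the insert. It replicates from a ColE1/pMB1-type origin, is listed as high copy, and is selected with ampicillin through the bla (β-lactamase) gene driven by its own promoter. Short fragments of rop and the pBR322 bom region, a lacZα segment with its lac promoter, operator and CAP site, and a small piece of E. coli yciV/trpH spanning the numbering origin are backbone remnants with no evident role in expression.

The expression cassette consists of the tac promoter, a strong trp/lac UV5 hybrid, followed by a lac operator, the Schistosoma japonicum GST coding sequence, and then the ELMOD2 open reading frame a short linker's distance downstream on the same strand, so ELMOD2 should be made with GST at its N-terminus. The plasmid also carries lacI with its own promoter, so the lac repressor keeps the tac promoter off until it is relieved by IPTG, giving inducible expression independent of the host's repressor level. The GST moiety allows affinity purification on glutathione resin. pGEX-4T vectors normally encode a thrombin cleavage site in the linker, but this is not annotated in the feature table, and the cloning sites used are recorded as unknown. ELMOD2 is annotated as a GTPase-activating protein acting on Arf-family GTPases such as ARL2, ARL3, ARF1 and ARF6, so the recombinant protein would suit biochemical studies of that activity, although the record states only bacterial expression as the purpose.
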