Features (pLannotate 1.2.2; 17 found; start..end, strand, type, name):
    181..209     +  promoter       tac promoter: strong E. coli promoter; hybrid between the trp and lac UV5 promoters
    217..233     +  protein_bind   lac operator: The lac repressor binds to the lac operator to inhibit transcription in E. coli. This inhibition can be relieved by adding lactose or isopropyl-β-D-thiogalactopyranoside (IPTG). lac repressor encoded by lacI
    256..909     +  CDS            GST26_SCHJA: Experimental evidence at protein level: Swiss-Prot protein existence level 1. GST isoenzymes appear to play a central role in the parasite detoxification system. Other functions are also suspected including a role in increasing the solubility of haematin in the parasite gut. From Schistosoma japonicum (Blood fluke).
    934..1812    +  CDS            ELMOD2: ELMD2_HUMAN - Experimental evidence at protein level: Swiss-Prot protein existence level 1. Acts as a GTPase-activating protein (GAP) toward guanine nucleotide exchange factors like ARL2, ARL3, ARF1 and ARF6, but not for GTPases outside the Arf family. Regulates IFN-related antiviral responses. From Homo sapiens (Human).
   1853..1892    +  CDS            rop (fragment): Rop protein, which maintains plasmids at low copy number; rop
   1994..2034    +  misc_feature   bom (fragment): basis of mobility region from pBR322
   2139..2243    +  promoter       AmpR promoter: bla
   2244..3104    +  CDS            AmpR: β-lactamase; bla; confers resistance to ampicillin, carbenicillin, and related antibiotics
   3275..3863    +  rep_origin     ori: high-copy-number ColE1/pMB1/pBR322/pUC origin of replication
   4049..4100    -  misc_feature   bom (fragment): basis of mobility region from pBR322
   4107..4184    +  promoter       lacI promoter: lacI
   4185..5267    +  CDS            lacI: lac repressor; lacI; The lac repressor binds to the lac operator to inhibit transcription in E. coli. This inhibition can be relieved by adding lactose or isopropyl-β-D-thiogalactopyranoside (IPTG).
   5280..5301    +  protein_bind   CAP binding site: CAP binding activates transcription in the presence of cAMP. E. coli catabolite activator protein
   5316..5346    +  promoter       lac promoter: promoter for the E. coli lac operon
   5354..5370    +  protein_bind   lac operator: The lac repressor binds to the lac operator to inhibit transcription in E. coli. This inhibition can be relieved by adding lactose or isopropyl-β-D-thiogalactopyranoside (IPTG). lac repressor encoded by lacI
   5390..5563    +  CDS            lacZα: LacZα fragment of β-galactosidase; lacZ fragment
   5827..105     -  CDS            yciV (fragment) (across the origin): RNAAM_ECOLI - Also known as trpH From Escherichia coli (strain K12).
>Addgene plasmid #201892 | pGEX4-ELMOD2 | addgene full sequence | sequence record 403792 | Addgene NGS Result
CTTATCGACTGCACGGTGCACCAATGCTTCTGGCGTCAGGCAGCCATCGGAAGCTGTGGTATGGCTGTGC
AGGTCGTAAATCACTGCATAATTCGTGTCGCTCAAGGCGCACTCCCGTTCTGGATAATGTTTTTTGCGCC
GACATCATAACGGTTCTGGCAAATATTCTGAAATGAGCTGTTGACAATTAATCATCGGCTCGTATAATGT
GTGGAATTGTGAGCGGATAACAATTTCACACAGGAAACAGTATTCATGTCCCCTATACTAGGTTATTGGA
AAATTAAGGGCCTTGTGCAACCCACTCGACTTCTTTTGGAATATCTTGAAGAAAAATATGAAGAGCATTT
GTATGAGCGCGATGAAGGTGATAAATGGCGAAACAAAAAGTTTGAATTGGGTTTGGAGTTTCCCAATCTT
CCTTATTATATTGATGGTGATGTTAAATTAACACAGTCTATGGCCATCATACGTTATATAGCTGACAAGC
ACAACATGTTGGGTGGTTGTCCAAAAGAGCGTGCAGAGATTTCAATGCTTGAAGGAGCGGTTTTGGATAT
TAGATACGGTGTTTCGAGAATTGCATATAGTAAAGACTTTGAAACTCTCAAAGTTGATTTTCTTAGCAAG
CTACCTGAAATGCTGAAAATGTTCGAAGATCGTTTATGTCATAAAACATATTTAAATGGTGATCATGTAA
CCCATCCTGACTTCATGTTGTATGACGCTCTTGATGTTGTTTTATACATGGACCCAATGTGCCTGGATGC
GTTCCCAAAATTAGTTTGTTTTAAAAAACGTATTGAAGCTATCCCACAAATTGATAAGTACTTGAAATCC
AGCAAGTATATAGCATGGCCTTTGCAGGGCTGGCAAGCCACGTTTGGTGGTGGCGACCATCCTCCAAAAT
CGGATCTGGTTCCGCGTGGATCCATGTTTATTTCTTTGTGGGAGTTCTTCTATGGGCACTTTTTTCGATT
TTGGATGAAATGGCTATTACGACAGATGACTGGGAAGTGTGAATTGCAGCGAATATTTGATACCTATGTA
GGTGCACAAAGGACACACAGGATAGAAAATTCCTTGACATACTCCAAGAATAAGGTTTTACAGAAGGCGA
CACATGTTGTTCAGAGTGAAGTGGACAAATATGTAGATGATATTATGAAGGAAAAGAATATTAACCCTGA
GAAGGATGCCAGTTTTAAAATATGCATGAAGATGTGCTTACTGCAGATAACTGGTTATAAACAGCTGTAT
TTGGATGTAGAAAGTGTGAGGAAAAGGCCATATGATTCTGATAACCTACAGCATGAAGAGCTACTCATGA
AGCTTTGGAATCTTCTAATGCCCACGAAGAAGTTAAACGCTAGAATCTCCAAGCAGTGGGCTGAAATTGG
TTTTCAGGGTGATGATCCCAAGACAGACTTCAGAGGCATGGGCATACTTGGGTTAATCAATCTTGTGTAT
TTCAGTGAAAATTACACTAGTGAAGCTCATCAGATTCTTTCCCGTTCAAATCATCCAAAATTAGGGTATT
CTTATGCAATAGTTGGAATCAATCTTACAGAGATGGCTTATAGCTTACTGAAGAGTGAAGCTTTGAAGTT
TCATCTCTATAACCTTGTTCCTGGTATACCAACAATGGAACACTTTCATCAGTTTTACTGTTATCTTGTC
TATGAATTTGACAAGTTTTGGTTTGAAGAAGAACCAGAAAGCATTATGTATTTCAATTTGTATAGAGAGA
AGTTTCATGAAAAGATTAAAGGACTTTTACTGGATTGTAATGTAGCACTTACTTTAAAAGTATAAGTCGA
CTCGAGCGGCCGCATCGTGACTGACTGACGATCTGCCTCGCGCGTTTCGGTGATGACGGTGAAAACCTCT
GACACATGCAGCTCCCGGAGACGGTCACAGCTTGTCTGTAAGCGGATGCCGGGAGCAGACAAGCCCGTCA
GGGCGCGTCAGCGGGTGTTGGCGGGTGTCGGGGCGCAGCCATGACCCAGTCACGTAGCGATAGCGGAGTG
TATAATTCTTGAAGACGAAAGGGCCTCGTGATACGCCTATTTTTATAGGTTAATGTCATGATAATAATGG
TTTCTTAGACGTCAGGTGGCACTTTTCGGGGAAATGTGCGCGGAACCCCTATTTGTTTATTTTTCTAAAT
ACATTCAAATATGTATCCGCTCATGAGACAATAACCCTGATAAATGCTTCAATAATATTGAAAAAGGAAG
AGTATGAGTATTCAACATTTCCGTGTCGCCCTTATTCCCTTTTTTGCGGCATTTTGCCTTCCTGTTTTTG
CTCACCCAGAAACGCTGGTGAAAGTAAAAGATGCTGAAGATCAGTTGGGTGCACGAGTGGGTTACATCGA
ACTGGATCTCAACAGCGGTAAGATCCTTGAGAGTTTTCGCCCCGAAGAACGTTTTCCAATGATGAGCACT
TTTAAAGTTCTGCTATGTGGCGCGGTATTATCCCGTGTTGACGCCGGGCAAGAGCAACTCGGTCGCCGCA
TACACTATTCTCAGAATGACTTGGTTGAGTACTCACCAGTCACAGAAAAGCATCTTACGGATGGCATGAC
AGTAAGAGAATTATGCAGTGCTGCCATAACCATGAGTGATAACACTGCGGCCAACTTACTTCTGACAACG
ATCGGAGGACCGAAGGAGCTAACCGCTTTTTTGCACAACATGGGGGATCATGTAACTCGCCTTGATCGTT
GGGAACCGGAGCTGAATGAAGCCATACCAAACGACGAGCGTGACACCACGATGCCTGCAGCAATGGCAAC
AACGTTGCGCAAACTATTAACTGGCGAACTACTTACTCTAGCTTCCCGGCAACAATTAATAGACTGGATG
GAGGCGGATAAAGTTGCAGGACCACTTCTGCGCTCGGCCCTTCCGGCTGGCTGGTTTATTGCTGATAAAT
CTGGAGCCGGTGAGCGTGGGTCTCGCGGTATCATTGCAGCACTGGGGCCAGATGGTAAGCCCTCCCGTAT
CGTAGTTATCTACACGACGGGGAGTCAGGCAACTATGGATGAACGAAATAGACAGATCGCTGAGATAGGT
GCCTCACTGATTAAGCATTGGTAACTGTCAGACCAAGTTTACTCATATATACTTTAGATTGATTTAAAAC
TTCATTTTTAATTTAAAAGGATCTAGGTGAAGATCCTTTTTGATAATCTCATGACCAAAATCCCTTAACG
TGAGTTTTCGTTCCACTGAGCGTCAGACCCCGTAGAAAAGATCAAAGGATCTTCTTGAGATCCTTTTTTT
CTGCGCGTAATCTGCTGCTTGCAAACAAAAAAACCACCGCTACCAGCGGTGGTTTGTTTGCCGGATCAAG
AGCTACCAACTCTTTTTCCGAAGGTAACTGGCTTCAGCAGAGCGCAGATACCAAATACTGTCCTTCTAGT
GTAGCCGTAGTTAGGCCACCACTTCAAGAACTCTGTAGCACCGCCTACATACCTCGCTCTGCTAATCCTG
TTACCAGTGGCTGCTGCCAGTGGCGATAAGTCGTGTCTTACCGGGTTGGACTCAAGACGATAGTTACCGG
ATAAGGCGCAGCGGTCGGGCTGAACGGGGGGTTCGTGCACACAGCCCAGCTTGGAGCGAACGACCTACAC
CGAACTGAGATACCTACAGCGTGAGCTATGAGAAAGCGCCACGCTTCCCGAAGGGAGAAAGGCGGACAGG
TATCCGGTAAGCGGCAGGGTCGGAACAGGAGAGCGCACGAGGGAGCTTCCAGGGGGAAACGCCTGGTATC
TTTATAGTCCTGTCGGGTTTCGCCACCTCTGACTTGAGCGTCGATTTTTGTGATGCTCGTCAGGGGGGCG
GAGCCTATGGAAAAACGCCAGCAACGCGGCCTTTTTACGGTTCCTGGCCTTTTGCTGGCCTTTTGCTCAC
ATGTTCTTTCCTGCGTTATCCCCTGATTCTGTGGATAACCGTATTACCGCCTTTGAGTGAGCTGATACCG
CTCGCCGCAGCCGAACGACCGAGCGCAGCGAGTCAGTGAGCGAGGAAGCGGAAGAGCGCCTGATGCGGTA
TTTTCTCCTTACGCATCTGTGCGGTATTTCACACCGCATAAATTCCGACACCATCGAATGGCGCAAAACC
TTTCGCGGTATGGCATGATAGCGCCCGGAAGAGAGTCAATTCAGGGTGGTGAATGTGAAACCAGTAACGT
TATACGATGTCGCAGAGTATGCCGGTGTCTCTTATCAGACCGTTTCCCGCGTGGTGAACCAGGCCAGCCA
CGTTTCTGCGAAAACGCGGGAAAAAGTGGAAGCGGCGATGGCGGAGCTGAATTACATTCCCAACCGCGTG
GCACAACAACTGGCGGGCAAACAGTCGTTGCTGATTGGCGTTGCCACCTCCAGTCTGGCCCTGCACGCGC
CGTCGCAAATTGTCGCGGCGATTAAATCTCGCGCCGATCAACTGGGTGCCAGCGTGGTGGTGTCGATGGT
AGAACGAAGCGGCGTCGAAGCCTGTAAAGCGGCGGTGCACAATCTTCTCGCGCAACGCGTCAGTGGGCTG
ATCATTAACTATCCGCTGGATGACCAGGATGCCATTGCTGTGGAAGCTGCCTGCACTAATGTTCCGGCGT
TATTTCTTGATGTCTCTGACCAGACACCCATCAACAGTATTATTTTCTCCCATGAAGACGGTACGCGACT
GGGCGTGGAGCATCTGGTCGCATTGGGTCACCAGCAAATCGCGCTGTTAGCGGGCCCATTAAGTTCTGTC
TCGGCGCGTCTGCGTCTGGCTGGCTGGCATAAATATCTCACTCGCAATCAAATTCAGCCGATAGCGGAAC
GGGAAGGCGACTGGAGTGCCATGTCCGGTTTTCAACAAACCATGCAAATGCTGAATGAGGGCATCGTTCC
CACTGCGATGCTGGTTGCCAACGATCAGATGGCGCTGGGCGCAATGCGCGCCATTACCGAGTCCGGGCTG
CGCGTTGGTGCGGATATCTCGGTAGTGGGATACGACGATACCGAAGACAGCTCATGTTATATCCCGCCGT
TAACCACCATCAAACAGGATTTTCGCCTGCTGGGGCAAACCAGCGTGGACCGCTTGCTGCAACTCTCTCA
GGGCCAGGCGGTGAAGGGCAATCAGCTGTTGCCCGTCTCACTGGTGAAAAGAAAAACCACCCTGGCGCCC
AATACGCAAACCGCCTCTCCCCGCGCGTTGGCCGATTCATTAATGCAGCTGGCACGACAGGTTTCCCGAC
TGGAAAGCGGGCAGTGAGCGCAACGCAATTAATGTAAGTTAGCTCACTCATTAGGCACCCCAGGCTTTAC
ACTTTATGCTTCCGGCTCGTATGTTGTGTGGAATTGTGAGCGGATAACAATTTCACACAGGAAACAGCTA
TGACCATGATTACGGATTCACTGGCCGTCGTTTTACAACGTCGTGACTGGGAAAACCCTGGCGTTACCCA
ACTTAATCGCCTTGCAGCACATCCCCCTTTCGCCAGCTGGCGTAATAGCGAAGAGGCCCGCACCGATCGC
CCTTCCCAACAGTTGCGCAGCCTGAATGGCGAATGGCGCTTTGCCTGGTTTCCGGCACCAGAAGCGGTGC
CGGAAAGCTGGCTGGAGTGCGATCTTCCTGAGGCCGATACTGTCGTCGTCCCCTCAAACTGGCAGATGCA
CGGTTACGATGCGCCCATCTACACCAACGTGACCTATCCCATTACGGTCAATCCGCCGTTTGTTCCCACG
GAGAATCCGACGGGTTGTTACTCGCTCACATTTAATGTTGATGAAAGCTGGCTACAGGAAGGCCAGACGC
GAATTATTTTTGATGGCGTTGGAATTAG
